Addgene plasmid #234305: 9336-E22
Purpose: Gateway ORF Entry clone of human SMAD3 CSD with stop codon (for native or N-terminal fusions); C-terminal sites constitutively active
Depositing lab: Dominic Esposito. Depositing organization: Frederick National Laboratory.
Backbone
  Vector backbone: pDonr-253
  Backbone size w/o insert (bp): 3155
  Vector type: Gateway Entry Clone
Growth in bacteria
  Bacterial resistance: Spectinomycin, 50 μg/mL
  Growth temperature: 37°C
  Growth strain: DH5alpha
  Copy number: High Copy
Gene/Insert
  Gene/Insert name: SMAD3 CSD
  Species: H. sapiens (human)
  Insert size (bp): 1357
  Mutation: S423D/S425D; C-terminal sites constitutively active
  Entrez Gene: SMAD3 (a.k.a. HSPC193, HsT17436, JV15-2, LDS1C, LDS3, MADH3, hMAD-3, hSMAD3, mad3)
  Cloning method: Gateway Cloning
  Sequencing primers: 5′ M13F 23-mer (5'-CCCAGTCACGACGTTGTAAAACG); 3′ attLR 23-mer (5'-TAACATCAGAGATTTTGAGACAC)
Terms and licenses: Academic/Nonprofit Terms; Industry Terms: Not Available to Industry
How to cite: 9336-E22 was a gift from Dominic Esposito (Addgene plasmid # 234305 ; http://n2t.net/addgene:234305 ; RRID:Addgene_234305)
