[The description below was written by a language model from this plasmid's Addgene catalogue record and pLannotate feature annotations shown in this document.]
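Description:
9336-E22 is a Gateway entry clone built on the pDonr-253 backbone, carrying the human SMAD3 open reading frame in a form intended for transfer into destination vectors by LR recombination. It is propagated in E. coli from a high-copy ColE1/pUC-type origin and selected with spectinomycin through an aadA (SmR) aminoglycoside adenylyltransferase gene. The annotated sequence (about 4.5 kb) also shows backbone remnants that are not functionally central: rrnB T1 and T2 terminators upstream of the cloning site, which insulate the insert from read-through transcription, an incP oriT, a T7 promoter downstream of the insert in reverse orientation, and short fragments of lacI, lacZα, a gentamicin resistance gene and pUC polylinker.

The insert, SMAD3 CSD, is flanked by two attL recombination sites in opposite orientations. The automated annotation labels both as attL3, so the record does not clearly resolve their exact identities. SMAD3 is a receptor-regulated SMAD that transduces TGF-beta and activin signals and, in complex with SMAD4, activates transcription. This version carries S423D and S425D substitutions, phosphomimetic changes at the C-terminal serines that are normally phosphorylated by the type I receptor kinase, described in the record as making those sites constitutively active. The ORF ends in a stop codon, so it suits native expression or N-terminal fusions supplied by the destination vector, but not C-terminal tagging. A short partial match to a TEV protease site is annotated just upstream of the coding sequence, though only a fragment is detected. The entry clone has no promoter driving SMAD3, so expression depends on the chosen destination vector.
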