Features (pLannotate 1.2.2; 17 found; start..end, strand, type, name):
    121..213     +  CDS            lacI (fragment): lac repressor; lacI; The lac repressor binds to the lac operator to inhibit transcription in E. coli. This inhibition can be relieved by adding lactose or isopropyl-β-D-thiogalactopyranoside (IPTG).
    268..295     -  terminator     rrnB T2 terminator: transcription terminator T2 from the E. coli rrnB gene
    427..470     +  terminator     rrnB T1 terminator: Escherichia coli rrnB; transcription terminator T1 from the E. coli rrnB gene
    517..553     -  CDS            lacZα (fragment): LacZα fragment of β-galactosidase; lacZ fragment
    570..665     +  protein_bind   attL3: mutant version of attL; recombination site for the Gateway® LR reaction LR Clonase™
    668..684     +  CDS            TEV site (fragment): tobacco etch virus (TEV) protease recognition and cleavage site
    692..1963    +  CDS            SMAD3: SMAD3_HUMAN - Also known as MADH3. Experimental evidence at protein level: Swiss-Prot protein existence level 1. Receptor-regulated SMAD (R-SMAD) that is an intracellular signal transducer and transcriptional modulator activated by TGF-beta (transforming growth factor) and activin type 1 receptor kinases. Binds the TRE element in the promoter region of many genes that are regulated by TGF-beta and, on formation of the SMAD3/SMAD4 complex, activates transcription. Also can form a SMAD3/SMAD4/JUN/FOS complex at the AP- 1/SMAD site to regulate TGF-beta-mediated transcription. Has an inhibitory ef
   1971..2066    -  protein_bind   attL3: mutant version of attL; recombination site for the Gateway® LR reaction LR Clonase™
   2085..2103    -  promoter       T7 promoter: promoter for bacteriophage T7 RNA polymerase
   2293..2316    +  promoter       Pc promoter (fragment): intI1 (promoter lies within the coding sequence); class 1 integron promoter
   2492..2548    +  CDS            GmR (fragment): gentamycin acetyltransferase; aacC1; confers resistance to gentamycin
   2555..3346    +  CDS            SmR: aminoglycoside adenylyltransferase (Murphy, 1985); aadA; confers resistance to spectinomycin and streptomycin
   3350..3387    -  misc_feature   MCS (fragment): pUC18/19 multiple cloning site
   3390..3435    -  CDS            traJ (fragment): oriT-recognizing protein; traJ
   3468..3577    -  oriT           oriT: incP origin of transfer
   3714..3751    +  misc_feature   MCS (fragment): pUC18/19 multiple cloning site
   3837..4425    +  rep_origin     ori: high-copy-number ColE1/pMB1/pBR322/pUC origin of replication
>Addgene plasmid #234305 | 9336-E22 | addgene full sequence | sequence record 468856 | Addgene NGS Result
CTTTCCTGCGTTATCCCCTGATTCTGTGGATAACCGTATTACCGCCTTTGAGTGAGCTGATACCGCTCGC
CGCAGCCGAACGACCGAGCGCAGCGAGTCAGTGAGCGAGGAAGCGGAAGAGCGCCCAATACGCAAACCGC
CTCTCCCCGCGCGTTGGCCGATTCATTAATGCAGCTGGCACGACAGGTTTCCCGACTGGAAAGCGGGCAG
TGAGCGCAACGCAATTAATACGCGTACCGCTAGCCAGGAAGAGTTTGTAGAAACGCAAAAAGGCCATCCG
TCAGGATGGCCTTCTGCTTAGTTTGATGCCTGGCAGTTTATGGCGGGCGTCCTGCCCGCCACCCTCCGGG
CCGTTGCTTCACAACGTTCAAATCCGCTCCCGGCGGATTTGTCCTACTCAGGAGAGCGTTCACCGACAAA
CAACAGATAAAACGAAAGGCCCAGTCTTCCGACTGAGCCTTTCGTTTTATTTGATGCCTGGCAGTTCCCT
ACTCTCGCGTTAACGCTAGCATGGATGTTTTCCCAGTCACGACGTTGTAAAACGACGGCCAGTCTTAAGC
TCGGGCCCCAAATAATGATTTTATTTTGACTGATAGTGACCTGTTCGTTGCAACAAATTGATGAGCAATG
CTTTTTTATAATGCCAACTTTGTACAAAAAAGTTGGCGAAAACCTGTACTTCCAAGGCACCATGTCGTCC
ATCCTGCCTTTCACTCCCCCGATCGTGAAGCGCCTGCTGGGCTGGAAGAAGGGCGAGCAGAACGGGCAGG
AGGAGAAATGGTGCGAGAAGGCGGTCAAGAGCCTGGTCAAGAAACTCAAGAAGACGGGGCAGCTGGACGA
GCTGGAGAAGGCCATCACCACGCAGAACGTCAACACCAAGTGCATCACCATCCCCAGGTCCCTGGATGGC
CGGTTGCAGGTGTCCCATCGGAAGGGGCTCCCTCATGTCATCTACTGCCGCCTGTGGCGATGGCCAGACC
TGCACAGCCACCACGAGCTGCGGGCCATGGAGCTGTGTGAGTTCGCCTTCAATATGAAGAAGGACGAGGT
CTGCGTGAATCCCTACCACTACCAGAGAGTAGAGACACCAGTTCTACCTCCTGTGTTGGTGCCACGCCAC
ACAGAGATCCCGGCCGAGTTCCCCCCACTGGACGACTACAGCCATTCCATCCCCGAAAACACTAACTTCC
CCGCAGGCATCGAGCCCCAGAGCAATATTCCAGAGACCCCACCCCCTGGCTACCTGAGTGAAGATGGAGA
AACCAGTGACCACCAGATGAACCACAGCATGGACGCAGGTTCTCCAAACCTATCCCCGAATCCGATGTCC
CCAGCACATAATAACTTGGACCTGCAGCCAGTTACCTACTGCGAGCCGGCCTTCTGGTGCTCCATCTCCT
ACTACGAGCTGAACCAGCGCGTCGGGGAGACATTCCACGCCTCGCAGCCATCCATGACTGTGGATGGCTT
CACCGACCCCTCCAATTCGGAGCGCTTCTGCCTAGGGCTGCTCTCCAATGTCAACAGGAATGCAGCAGTG
GAGCTGACACGGAGACACATCGGAAGAGGCGTGCGGCTCTACTACATCGGAGGGGAGGTCTTCGCAGAGT
GCCTCAGTGACAGCGCTATTTTTGTCCAGTCTCCCAACTGTAACCAGCGCTATGGCTGGCACCCGGCCAC
CGTCTGCAAGATCCCACCAGGATGCAACCTGAAGATCTTCAACAACCAGGAGTTCGCTGCCCTCCTGGCC
CAGTCGGTCAACCAGGGCTTTGAGGCTGTCTACCAGTTGACCCGAATGTGCACCATCCGCATGAGCTTCG
TCAAAGGCTGGGGAGCGGAGTACAGGAGACAGACTGTGACCAGTACCCCCTGCTGGATTGAGCTGCACCT
GAATGGGCCTTTGCAGTGGCTTGACAAGGTCCTCACCCAGATGGGCTCCCCAAGCATCCGCTGTTCCGAT
GTGGATTAATCAACTTTCTTGTACAAAGTTGGCATTATAAGAAAGCATTGCTTATCAATTTGTTGCAACG
AACAGGTCACTATCAGTCAAAATAAAATCATTATTTGCCATCCAGCTGATATCCCCTATAGTGAGTCGTA
TTACATGGTCATAGCTGTTTCCTGGCAGCTCTGGCCCGTGTCTCAAAATCTCTGATGTTACATTGCACAA
GATAAAAATATATCATCATGCCTCCTCTAGACCAGCCAGGACAGAAATGCCTCGACTTCGCTGCTACCCA
AGGTTGCCGGGTGACGCACACCGTGGAAACGGATGAAGGCACGAACCCAGTGGACATAAGCCTGTTCGGT
TCGTAAGCTGTAATGCAAGTAGCGTATGCGCTCACGCAACTGGTCCAGAACCTTGACCGAACGCAGCGGT
GGTAACGGCGCAGTGGCGGTTTTCATGGCTTGTTATGACTGTTTTTTTGGGGTACAGTCTATGCCTCGGG
CATCCAAGCAGCAAGCGCGTTACGCCGTGGGTCGATGTTTGATGTTATGGAGCAGCAACGATGTTACGCA
GCAGGGCAGTCGCCCTAAAACAAAGTTAAACATTATGAGGGAAGCGGTGATCGCCGAAGTATCGACTCAA
CTATCAGAGGTAGTTGGCGTCATCGAGCGCCATCTCGAACCGACGTTGCTGGCCGTACATTTGTACGGCT
CCGCAGTGGATGGCGGCCTGAAGCCACACAGTGATATTGATTTGCTGGTTACGGTGACCGTAAGGCTTGA
TGAAACAACGCGGCGAGCTTTGATCAACGACCTTTTGGAAACTTCGGCTTCCCCTGGAGAGAGCGAGATT
CTCCGCGCTGTAGAAGTCACCATTGTTGTGCACGACGACATCATTCCGTGGCGTTATCCAGCTAAGCGCG
AACTGCAATTTGGAGAATGGCAGCGCAATGACATTCTTGCAGGTATCTTCGAGCCAGCCACGATCGACAT
TGATCTGGCTATCTTGCTGACAAAAGCAAGAGAACATAGCGTTGCCTTGGTAGGTCCAGCGGCGGAGGAA
CTCTTTGATCCGGTTCCTGAACAGGATCTATTTGAGGCGCTAAATGAAACCTTAACGCTATGGAACTCGC
CGCCCGACTGGGCTGGCGATGAGCGAAATGTAGTGCTTACGTTGTCCCGCATTTGGTACAGCGCAGTAAC
CGGCAAAATCGCGCCGAAGGATGTCGCTGCCGACTGGGCAATGGAGCGCCTGCCGGCCCAGTATCAGCCC
GTCATACTTGAAGCTAGACAGGCTTATCTTGGACAAGAAGAAGATCGCTTGGCCTCGCGCGCAGATCAGT
TGGAAGAATTTGTCCACTACGTGAAAGGCGAGATCACCAAGGTAGTCGGCAAATAACCCTCGACTCTAGA
GGATCCCCGGGTACCGAGCTCGAATTCCGTGATAGGTGGGCTGCCCTTCCTGGTTGGCTTGGTTTCATCA
GCCATCCGCTTGCCCTCATCTGTTACGCCGGCGGTAGCCGGCCAGCCTCGCAGAGCAGGATTCCCGTTGA
GCACCGCCAGGTGCGAATAAGGGACAGTGAAGAAGGAACACCCGCTCGCGGGTGGGCCTACTTCACCTAT
CCTGCCCGGCTGACGCCGTTGGATACACCAAGGAAAGTCTACACGAACCCTTTGGCAAAATCCTGTATAT
CGTGCGAAAAAGGATGGATATACCGAAAAAATCGCTATAATGACCCCGAAGCAGGGTTATGCAGCGGAAA
ACGGAATTCGAGCTCGGTACCCGGGGATCCTCTAGAGTCGAGCCACCCATGACCAAAATCCCTTAACGTG
AGTTACGCGTCGTTCCACTGAGCGTCAGACCCCGTAGAAAAGATCAAAGGATCTTCTTGAGATCCTTTTT
TTCTGCGCGTAATCTGCTGCTTGCAAACAAAAAAACCACCGCTACCAGCGGTGGTTTGTTTGCCGGATCA
AGAGCTACCAACTCTTTTTCCGAAGGTAACTGGCTTCAGCAGAGCGCAGATACCAAATACTGTTCTTCTA
GTGTAGCCGTAGTTAGGCCACCACTTCAAGAACTCTGTAGCACCGCCTACATACCTCGCTCTGCTAATCC
TGTTACCAGTGGCTGCTGCCAGTGGCGATAAGTCGTGTCTTACCGGGTTGGACTCAAGACGATAGTTACC
GGATAAGGCGCAGCGGTCGGGCTGAACGGGGGGTTCGTGCACACAGCCCAGCTTGGAGCGAACGACCTAC
ACCGAACTGAGATACCTACAGCGTGAGCTATGAGAAAGCGCCACGCTTCCCGAAGGGAGAAAGGCGGACA
GGTATCCGGTAAGCGGCAGGGTCGGAACAGGAGAGCGCACGAGGGAGCTTCCAGGGGGAAACGCCTGGTA
TCTTTATAGTCCTGTCGGGTTTCGCCACCTCTGACTTGAGCGTCGATTTTTGTGATGCTCGTCAGGGGGG
CGGAGCCTATGGAAAAACGCCAGCAACGCGGCCTTTTTACGGTTCCTGGCCTTTTGCTGGCCTTTTGCTC
ACATGTT
